>Addgene plasmid #16478 | pCMW35 p21 (mouse) | addgene partial sequence | sequence record 23211 | 16478 with T3
ACTACGCGGTGGCGGCCGCTCTAGAACTAGTGGATCCCCCGGGCTGCAGGAATTCGGCACGAGGTGTGAG
CCGCCGCGGTGTCAGAGTCTAGGGGAATTGGAGTCAGGCGCAGATCCACAGCGATATCCAGACATTCAGA
GCCACAGGCACCATGTCCAATCCTGGTGATGTCCGACCTGTTCCGCACAGGAGCAAAGTGTGCCGTTGTC
TCTTCGGTCCCGTGGACAGTGAGCAGTTGCGCCGTGATTGCGATGCGCTCATGGCGGGCTGTCTCCAGGA
GGCCCGAGAACGGTGGAACTTTGACTTCGTCACGGAGACGCCGCTGGAGGGCAACTTCGTCTGGGAGCGC
GTTCGGAGCCTAGGGCTGCCCAAGGTCTACCTGAGCCCTGGGTCCCGCAGCCGTGACGACCTGGGAGGGG
ACAAGAGGCCCAGTACTTCCTCTGCCCTGCTGCAGGGGCCAGCTCCGGAGGACCACGTGGCCTTGTCGCT
GTCTTGCACTCTGGTGTCTGAGCGGCCTGAAGATTCCCCGGGTGGGCCCGGAACATCTCAGGGCCGAAAA
CGGAGGCAGACCAGCCTGACAGATTTCTATCACTCCAAGCGCAGATTGGTCTTCTGCAAGAGAAAACCCT
GAAGTGCCCACGGGAGCCCCGCCCTCTTCTGCTGTGGGTCAGGAGGCCTCTTCCCCATCTTCGGCCTTAG
CCCTCACTCTGTGTGTCTTAATTATTATTTGTGTTTTAATTTAAACGTCTCCTGTATATACGCTGCCTGC
CCTCTCCANTCTCC
