[The description below was written by a language model from this plasmid's Addgene catalogue record.]
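Description:
pCMW35 p21 (mouse) is a small bacterial cloning plasmid built on the Stratagene pBluescript SK backbone (about 3 kb) that carries a roughly 740 bp insert of mouse p21, the product of the Cdkn1a gene (also known as Waf1, Cip1 and Sdi1), a cyclin-dependent kinase inhibitor. The plasmid is maintained at high copy in standard E. coli cloning strains and selected with ampicillin. pBluescript-type phagemids generally carry a pUC-derived origin, an f1 origin for single-stranded DNA production and a polylinker within a lacZα fragment, but no feature table is provided here, so these elements are inferred from the backbone name and not confirmed for this construct.

The insert was placed in the polylinker as an EcoRI fragment, with the EcoRI site preserved on both sides, so it can be released intact by a single digest. Because the same enzyme was used at both ends, the cloning was not directional, and the record does not state the orientation of the insert. The listed sequencing primers, T3 on the 5′ side and T7 on the 3′ side, correspond to the phage promoters that flank the pBluescript polylinker. In this backbone those promoters also allow in vitro transcription of either strand of an insert. Although the repository classifies the vector as bacterial expression, no dedicated expression promoter, tag or fusion partner is recorded, nor whether the fragment spans the complete coding sequence. The plasmid is best regarded as a cDNA source for subcloning, sequencing or probe generation. This would fit the associated work on p21WAF1/CIP1 expression patterns in normal and neoplastic tissues, though the record does not state a specific use.
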