Addgene plasmid #16478: pCMW35 p21 (mouse)
Depositing lab: Bert Vogelstein. Depositing organization: Johns Hopkins University and School of Medicine. Publication: Topological control of p21WAF1/CIP1 expression in normal and neoplastic tissues. el-Deiry WS, Tokino T, Waldman T, Oliner JD, Velculescu VE, Burrell M, Hill DE, Healy E, Rees JL, Hamilton SR. Cancer Res. 1995 Jul 1. 55(13):2910-9. PubMed 7796420.
Backbone
  Vector backbone: pBluescript SK
  Backbone manufacturer: Stratagene
  Backbone size w/o insert (bp): 3000
  Vector type: Bacterial Expression
Growth in bacteria
  Bacterial resistance: Ampicillin, 100 μg/mL
  Growth temperature: 37°C
  Growth strain: DH5alpha
  Copy number: High Copy
Gene/Insert
  Gene/Insert name: p21
  Species: M. musculus (mouse)
  Insert size (bp): 740
  Entrez Gene: Cdkn1a (a.k.a. CAP20, CDKI, CIP1, Cdkn1, P21, SDI1, Waf1, mda6, p21Cip1, p21WAF)
  Cloning method: Restriction Enzyme; 5′ cloning site EcoRI (not destroyed); 3′ cloning site EcoRI (not destroyed)
  Sequencing primers: 5′ T3; 3′ T7
Terms and licenses: Academic/Nonprofit Terms; Industry Terms: Not Available to Industry
How to cite: pCMW35 p21 (mouse) was a gift from Bert Vogelstein (Addgene plasmid # 16478 ; http://n2t.net/addgene:16478 ; RRID:Addgene_16478)
